>Addgene plasmid #183641 | pBoBi-hPEN2 D90A | addgene full sequence | sequence record 363135 | Addgene NGS Result
GTTCCAAACTGGAACAACACTCAACCCTATCTCGGTCTATTCTTTTGATTTATAAGGGATTTTGCCGATT
TCGGCCTATTGGTTAAAAAATGAGCTGATTTAACAAAAATTTAACGCGAATTAATTCTGTGGAATGTGTG
TCAGTTAGGGTGTGGAAAGTCCCCAGGCTCCCCAGCAGGCAGAAGTATGCAAAGCATGCATCTCAATTAG
TCAGCAACCAGGTGTGGAAAGTCCCCAGGCTCCCCAGCAGGCAGAAGTATGCAAAGCATGCATCTCAATT
AGTCAGCAACCATAGTCCCGCCCCTAACTCCGCCCATCCCGCCCCTAACTCCGCCCAGTTCCGCCCATTC
TCCGCCCCATGGCTGACTAATTTTTTTTATTTATGCAGAGGCCGAGGCCGCCTCTGCCTCTGAGCTATTC
CAGAAGTAGTGAGGAGGCTTTTTTGGAGGCCTAGGCTTTTGCAAAAAGCTCCCGGGAGCTTGTATATCCA
TTTTCGGATCTGATCAGCACGTGTTGACAATTAATCATCGGCATAGTATATCGGCATAGTATAATACGAC
AAGGTGAGGAACTAAACCATGGCCAAGTTGACCAGTGCCGTTCCGGTGCTCACCGCGCGCGACGTCGCCG
GAGCGGTCGAGTTCTGGACCGACCGGCTCGGGTTCTCCCGGGACTTCGTGGAGGACGACTTCGCCGGTGT
GGTCCGGGACGACGTGACCCTGTTCATCAGCGCGGTCCAGGACCAGGTGGTGCCGGACAACACCCTGGCC
TGGGTGTGGGTGCGCGGCCTGGACGAGCTGTACGCCGAGTGGTCGGAGGTCGTGTCCACGAACTTCCGGG
ACGCCTCCGGGCCGGCCATGACCGAGATCGGCGAGCAGCCGTGGGGGCGGGAGTTCGCCCTGCGCGACCC
GGCCGGCAACTGCGTGCACTTCGTGGCCGAGGAGCAGGACTGACACGTGCTACGAGATTTCGATTCCACC
GCCGCCTTCTATGAAAGGTTGGGCTTCGGAATCGTTTTCCGGGACGCCGGCTGGATGATCCTCCAGCGCG
GGGATCTCATGCTGGAGTTCTTCGCCCACCCCAACTTGTTTATTGCAGCTTATAATGGTTACAAATAAAG
CAATAGCATCACAAATTTCACAAATAAAGCATTTTTTTCACTGCATTCTAGTTGTGGTTTGTCCAAACTC
ATCAATGTATCTTATCATGTCTGTATACCGTCGACCTCTAGCTAGAGCTTGGCGTAATCATGGTCATAGC
TGTTTCCTGTGTGAAATTGTTATCCGCTCACAATTCCACACAACATACGAGCCGGAAGCATAAAGTGTAA
AGCCTGGGGTGCCTAATGAGTGAGCTAACTCACATTAATTGCGTTGCGCTCACTGCCCGCTTTCCAGTCG
GGAAACCTGTCGTGCCAGCTGCATTAATGAATCGGCCAACGCGCGGGGAGAGGCGGTTTGCGTATTGGGC
GCTCTTCCGCTTCCTCGCTCACTGACTCGCTGCGCTCGGTCGTTCGGCTGCGGCGAGCGGTATCAGCTCA
CTCAAAGGCGGTAATACGGTTATCCACAGAATCAGGGGATAACGCAGGAAAGAACATGTGAGCAAAAGGC
CAGCAAAAGGCCAGGAACCGTAAAAAGGCCGCGTTGCTGGCGTTTTTCCATAGGCTCCGCCCCCCTGACG
AGCATCACAAAAATCGACGCTCAAGTCAGAGGTGGCGAAACCCGACAGGACTATAAAGATACCAGGCGTT
TCCCCCTGGAAGCTCCCTCGTGCGCTCTCCTGTTCCGACCCTGCCGCTTACCGGATACCTGTCCGCCTTT
CTCCCTTCGGGAAGCGTGGCGCTTTCTCATAGCTCACGCTGTAGGTATCTCAGTTCGGTGTAGGTCGTTC
GCTCCAAGCTGGGCTGTGTGCACGAACCCCCCGTTCAGCCCGACCGCTGCGCCTTATCCGGTAACTATCG
TCTTGAGTCCAACCCGGTAAGACACGACTTATCGCCACTGGCAGCAGCCACTGGTAACAGGATTAGCAGA
GCGAGGTATGTAGGCGGTGCTACAGAGTTCTTGAAGTGGTGGCCTAACTACGGCTACACTAGAAGAACAG
TATTTGGTATCTGCGCTCTGCTGAAGCCAGTTACCTTCGGAAAAAGAGTTGGTAGCTCTTGATCCGGCAA
ACAAACCACCGCTGGTAGCGGTGGTTTTTTTGTTTGCAAGCAGCAGATTACGCGCAGAAAAAAAGGATCT
CAAGAAGATCCTTTGATCTTTTCTACGGGGTCTGACGCTCAGTGGAACGAAAACTCACGTTAAGGGATTT
TGGTCATGAGATTATCAAAAAGGATCTTCACCTAGATCCTTTTAAATTAAAAATGAAGTTTTAAATCAAT
CTAAAGTATATATGAGTAAACTTGGTCTGACAGTTACCAATGCTTAATCAGTGAGGCACCTATCTCAGCG
ATCTGTCTATTTCGTTCATCCATAGTTGCCTGACTCCCCGTCGTGTAGATAACTACGATACGGGAGGGCT
TACCATCTGGCCCCAGTGCTGCAATGATACCGCGAGACCCACGCTCACCGGCTCCAGATTTATCAGCAAT
AAACCAGCCAGCCGGAAGGGCCGAGCGCAGAAGTGGTCCTGCAACTTTATCCGCCTCCATCCAGTCTATT
AATTGTTGCCGGGAAGCTAGAGTAAGTAGTTCGCCAGTTAATAGTTTGCGCAACGTTGTTGCCATTGCTA
CAGGCATCGTGGTGTCACGCTCGTCGTTTGGTATGGCTTCATTCAGCTCCGGTTCCCAACGATCAAGGCG
AGTTACATGATCCCCCATGTTGTGCAAAAAAGCGGTTAGCTCCTTCGGTCCTCCGATCGTTGTCAGAAGT
AAGTTGGCCGCAGTGTTATCACTCATGGTTATGGCAGCACTGCATAATTCTCTTACTGTCATGCCATCCG
TAAGATGCTTTTCTGTGACTGGTGAGTACTCAACCAAGTCATTCTGAGAATAGTGTATGCGGCGACCGAG
TTGCTCTTGCCCGGCGTCAATACGGGATAATACCGCGCCACATAGCAGAACTTTAAAAGTGCTCATCATT
GGAAAACGTTCTTCGGGGCGAAAACTCTCAAGGATCTTACCGCTGTTGAGATCCAGTTCGATGTAACCCA
CTCGTGCACCCAACTGATCTTCAGCATCTTTTACTTTCACCAGCGTTTCTGGGTGAGCAAAAACAGGAAG
GCAAAATGCCGCAAAAAAGGGAATAAGGGCGACACGGAAATGTTGAATACTCATACTCTTCCTTTTTCAA
TATTATTGAAGCATTTATCAGGGTTATTGTCTCATGAGCGGATACATATTTGAATGTATTTAGAAAAATA
AACAAATAGGGGTTCCGCGCACATTTCCCCGAAAAGTGCCACCTGACGTCGACGGATCGGGAGATCTCCC
GATCCCCTATGGTGCACTCTCAGTACAATCTGCTCTGATGCCGCATAGTTAAGCCAGTATCTGCTCCCTG
CTTGTGTGTTGGAGGTCGCTGAGTAGTGCGCGAGCAAAATTTAAGCTACAACAAGGCAAGGCTTGACCGA
CAATTGCATGAAGAATCTGCTTAGGGTTAGGCGTTTTGCGCTGCTTCGCGATGTACGGGCCAGATATACG
CGTTGACATTGATTATTGACTAGTTATTAATAGTAATCAATTACGGGGTCATTAGTTCATAGCCCATATA
TGGAGTTCCGCGTTACATAACTTACGGTAAATGGCCCGCCTGGCTGACCGCCCAACGACCCCCGCCCATT
GACGTCAATAATGACGTATGTTCCCATAGTAACGCCAATAGGGACTTTCCATTGACGTCAATGGGTGGAG
TATTTACGGTAAACTGCCCACTTGGCAGTACATCAAGTGTATCATATGCCAAGTACGCCCCCTATTGACG
TCAATGACGGTAAATGGCCCGCCTGGCATTATGCCCAGTACATGACCTTATGGGACTTTCCTACTTGGCA
GTACATCTACGTATTAGTCATCGCTATTACCATGGTGATGCGGTTTTGGCAGTACATCAATGGGCGTGGA
TAGCGGTTTGACTCACGGGGATTTCCAAGTCTCCACCCCATTGACGTCAATGGGAGTTTGTTTTGGCACC
AAAATCAACGGGACTTTCCAAAATGTCGTAACAACTCCGCCCCATTGACGCAAATGGGCGGTAGGCGTGT
ACGGTGGGAGGTCTATATAAGCAGCGCGTTTTGCCTGTACTGGGTCTCTCTGGTTAGACCAGATCTGAGC
CTGGGAGCTCTCTGGCTAACTAGGGAACCCACTGCTTAAGCCTCAATAAAGCTTGCCTTGAGTGCTTCAA
GTAGTGTGTGCCCGTCTGTTGTGTGACTCTGGTAACTAGAGATCCCTCAGACCCTTTTAGTCAGTGTGGA
AAATCTCTAGCAGTGGCGCCCGAACAGGGACTTGAAAGCGAAAGGGAAACCAGAGGAGCTCTCTCGACGC
AGGACTCGGCTTGCTGAAGCGCGCACGGCAAGAGGCGAGGGGCGGCGACTGGTGAGTACGCCAAAAATTT
TGACTAGCGGAGGCTAGAAGGAGAGAGATGGGTGCGAGAGCGTCAGTATTAAGCGGGGGAGAATTAGATC
GCGATGGGAAAAAATTCGGTTAAGGCCAGGGGGAAAGAAAAAATATAAATTAAAACATATAGTATGGGCA
AGCAGGGAGCTAGAACGATTCGCAGTTAATCCTGGCCTGTTAGAAACATCAGAAGGCTGTAGACAAATAC
TGGGACAGCTACAACCATCCCTTCAGACAGGATCAGAAGAACTTAGATCATTATATAATACAGTAGCAAC
CCTCTATTGTGTGCATCAAAGGATAGAGATAAAAGACACCAAGGAAGCTTTAGACAAGATAGAGGAAGAG
CAAAACAAAAGTAAGACCACCGCACAGCAAGCGGCCGCTGATCTTCAGACCTGGAGGAGGAGATATGAGG
GACAATTGGAGAAGTGAATTATATAAATATAAAGTAGTAAAAATTGAACCATTAGGAGTAGCACCCACCA
AGGCAAAGAGAAGAGTGGTGCAGAGAGAAAAAAGAGCAGTGGGAATAGGAGCTTTGTTCCTTGGGTTCTT
GGGAGCAGCAGGAAGCACTATGGGCGCAGCGTCAATGACGCTGACGGTACAGGCCAGACAATTATTGTCT
GGTATAGTGCAGCAGCAGAACAATTTGCTGAGGGCTATTGAGGCGCAACAGCATCTGTTGCAACTCACAG
TCTGGGGCATCAAGCAGCTCCAGGCAAGAATCCTGGCTGTGGAAAGATACCTAAAGGATCAACAGCTCCT
GGGGATTTGGGGTTGCTCTGGAAAACTCATTTGCACCACTGCTGTGCCTTGGAATGCTAGTTGGAGTAAT
AAATCTCTGGAACAGATTTGGAATCACACGACCTGGATGGAGTGGGACAGAGAAATTAACAATTACACAA
GCTTAATACACTCCTTAATTGAAGAATCGCAAAACCAGCAAGAAAAGAATGAACAAGAATTATTGGAATT
AGATAAATGGGCAAGTTTGTGGAATTGGTTTAACATAACAAATTGGCTGTGGTATATAAAATTATTCATA
ATGATAGTAGGAGGCTTGGTAGGTTTAAGAATAGTTTTTGCTGTACTTTCTATAGTGAATAGAGTTAGGC
AGGGATATTCACCATTATCGTTTCAGACCCACCTCCCAACCCCGAGGGGACCCGACAGGCCCGAAGGAAT
AGAAGAAGAAGGTGGAGAGAGAGACAGAGACAGATCCATTCGATTAGTGAACGGATCAACTTTTAAAAGA
AAAGGGGGGATTGGGGGGTACAGTGCAGGGGAAAGAATAGTAGACATAATAGCAACAGACATACAAACTA
AAGAATTACAAAAACAAATTACAAAATTCAAAATTTTATCGATAAGCTTGGGAGTTCCGCGTTACATAAC
TTACGGTAAATGGCCCGCCTGGCTGACCGCCCAACGACCCCCGCCCATTGACGTCAATAATGACGTATGT
TCCCATAGTAACGCCAATAGGGACTTTCCATTGACGTCAATGGGTGGAGTATTTACGGTAAACTGCCCAC
TTGGCAGTACATCAAGTGTATCATATGCCAAGTACGCCCCCTATTGACGTCAATGACGGTAAATGGCCCG
CCTGGCATTATGCCCAGTACATGACCTTATGGGACTTTCCTACTTGGCAGTACATCTACGTATTAGTCAT
CGCTATTACCATGGTGATGCGGTTTTGGCAGTACATCAATGGGCGTGGATAGCGGTTTGACTCACGGGGA
TTTCCAAGTCTCCACCCCATTGACGTCAATGGGAGTTTGTTTTGGCACCAAAATCAACGGGACTTTCCAA
AATGTCGTAACAACTCCGCCCCATTGACGCAAATGGGCGGTAGGCGTGTACGGTGGGAGGTCTATATAAG
CAGAGCTCGTTTAGTGAACCGTCAGATCGCCTGGAGACGCCATCCACGCTGTTTTGACCTCCATAGAAGA
CACCGACTGAGCTCCTTAAGGTTAACGCCACCATGTACCCTTATGACGTACCTGACTATGCTGGCGCCTA
CCCTTATGACGTACCTGACTATGCTGGATACCCTTATGACGTACCTGACTATGCTGGATCTAGAGAATTC
GGATCCATGAACCTGGAGCGAGTGTCCAATGAGGAGAAATTGAACCTGTGCCGGAAGTACTACCTGGGGG
GGTTTGCTTTCCTGCCTTTTCTCTGGTTGGTCAACATCTTCTGGTTCTTCCGAGAGGCCTTCCTTGTCCC
AGCCTACACAGAACAGAGCCAAATCAAAGGCTATGTCTGGCGCTCAGCTGTGGGCTTCCTCTTCTGGGTG
ATAGTGCTCACCTCCTGGATCACCATCTTCCAGATCTACCGGCCCCGCTGGGGTGCCCTTGGGGCCTACC
TCTCCTTCACCATACCCCTGGGCACCCCCCTCGAGCCATGGAAGCTTGATATCTAACTGACTGAACCGGT
GGTACCGAGGAATTAATTCGCTGTCTGCGAGGGCCAGCTGTTGGGGTGAGTACTCCCTCTCAAAAGCGGG
CATGACTTCTGCGCTAAGATTGTCAGTTTCCAAAAACGAGGAGGATTTGATATTCACCTGGCCCGCGGTG
ATGCCTTTGAGGGTGGCCGCGTCCATCTGGTCAGAAAAGACAATCTTTTTGTTGTCAAGCTTGAGGTGTG
GCAGGCTTGAGATCTGGCCATACACTTGAGTGACAATGACATCCACTTTGCCTTTCTCTCCACAGGTGTC
CACTCCCAGGTCCAACTGCAGGTCGAGCATGCATCTAGGGCGGCCAATTCCGCCGATCCTGGAAAAACAT
GGAGCAATCACAAGTAGCAATACAGCAGCTACCAATGCTGATTGTGCCTGGCTAGAAGCACAAGAGGAGG
AGGAGGTGGGTTTTCCAGTCACACCTCAGACAATCAACCTCTGGATTACAAAATTTGTGAAAGATTGACT
GGTATTCTTAACTATGTTGCTCCTTTTACGCTATGTGGATACGCTGCTTTAATGCCTTTGTATCATGCTA
TTGCTTCCCGTATGGCTTTCATTTTCTCCTCCTTGTATAAATCCTGGTTGCTGTCTCTTTATGAGGAGTT
GTGGCCCGTTGTCAGGCAACGTGGCGTGGTGTGCACTGTGTTTGCTGACGCAACCCCCACTGGTTGGGGC
ATTGCCACCACCTGTCAGCTCCTTTCCGGGACTTTCGCTTTCCCCCTCCCTATTGCCACGGCGGAACTCA
TCGCCGCCTGCCTTGCCCGCTGCTGGACAGGGGCTCGGCTGTTGGGCACTGACAATTCCGTGGTGTTGTC
GGGGAAGCTGACGTCCTTTCCATGGCTGCTCGCCTGTGTTGCCACCTGGATTCTGCGCGGGACGTCCTTC
TGCTACGTCCCTTCGGCCCTCAATCCAGCGGACCTTCCTTCCCGCGGCCTGCTGCCGGCTCTGCGGCCTC
TTCCGCGTCTTCGCCTTCGCCCTCAGACGAGTCGGATCTCCCTTTGGGCCGCCTCCCCGCCTGGAATTCG
AGCTCGGTACCTTTAAGACCAATGACTTACAAGGCAGCTGTAGATCTTAGCCACTTTTTAAAAGAAAAGG
GGGGACTGGAAGGGCTAATTCACTCCCAACGAAGACAAGATATCCTTGATCTGTGGATCTACCACACACA
AGGCTACTTCCCTGATTGGCAGAACTACACACCAGGGCCAGGGATCAGATATCCACTGACCTTTGGATGG
TGCTACAAGCTAGTACCAGTTGAGCAAGAGAAGGTAGAAGAAGCCAATGAAGGAGAGAACACCCGCTTGT
TACACCCTGTGAGCCTGCATGGGATGGATGACCCGGAGAGAGAAGTATTAGAGTGGAGGTTTGACAGCCG
CCTAGCATTTCATCACATGGCCCGAGAGCTGCATCCGGACTGTACTGGGTCTCTCTGGTTAGACCAGATC
TGAGCCTGGGAGCTCTCTGGCTAACTAGGGAACCCACTGCTTAAGCCTCAATAAAGCTTGCCTTGAGTGC
TTCAAGTAGTGTGTGCCCGTCTGTTGTGTGACTCTGGTAACTAGAGATCCCTCAGACCCTTTTAGTCAGT
GTGGAAAATCTCTAGCAGGGCCGCTTTAAACCCGCTGATCAGCCTCGACTGTGCCTTCTAGTTGCCAGCC
ATCTGTTGTTTGCCCCTCCCCCGTGCCTTCCTTGACCCTGGAAGGTGCCACTCCCACTGTCCTTTCCTAA
TAAAATGAGGAAATTGCATCGCATTGTCTGAGTAGGTGTCATTCTATTCTGGGGGGTGGGGTGGGGCAGG
ACAGCAAGGGGGAGGATTGGGAAGACAATAGCAGGCATGCTGGGGATGCGGTGGGCTCTATGGCTTCTGA
GGCGGAAAGAACCAGCTGGGGCTCTAGGGGGTATCCCC
[124 nt withheld, positions 8929-9052]
C
[91 nt withheld, positions 9054-9144]
A
[49 nt withheld, positions 9146-9194]
CCTTTGACGTTGGAGTCCACGTTCTTTAATAGTGGACTCTT
Features (pLannotate 1.2.2; 33 found; start..end, strand, type, name):
    136..465     +  promoter       SV40 promoter: SV40 enhancer and early promoter
    513..560     +  promoter       EM7 promoter: synthetic bacterial promoter&nbsp
    579..953     +  CDS            BleoR: antibiotic-binding protein; Sh ble from Streptoalloteichus hindustanus; confers resistance to bleomycin, phleomycin, and Zeocin™
    963..1088    +  CDS            ble (fragment): BLE_KLEPN - Experimental evidence at protein level: Swiss-Prot protein existence level 1. Binding protein with a strong affinity to the bleomycin family of antibiotics. Binds to CL990; an antimitotic-antibiotic compound. From Klebsiella pneumoniae.
   1083..1204    +  polyA_signal   SV40 poly(A) signal: SV40 polyadenylation signal
   1277..1293    -  protein_bind   lac operator: The lac repressor binds to the lac operator to inhibit transcription in E. coli. This inhibition can be relieved by adding lactose or isopropyl-β-D-thiogalactopyranoside (IPTG). lac repressor encoded by lacI
   1301..1331    -  promoter       lac promoter: promoter for the E. coli lac operon
   1346..1367    -  protein_bind   CAP binding site: CAP binding activates transcription in the presence of cAMP. E. coli catabolite activator protein
   1380..1472    -  CDS            lacI (fragment): lac repressor; lacI; The lac repressor binds to the lac operator to inhibit transcription in E. coli. This inhibition can be relieved by adding lactose or isopropyl-β-D-thiogalactopyranoside (IPTG).
   1655..2243    -  rep_origin     ori: high-copy-number ColE1/pMB1/pBR322/pUC origin of replication
   2414..3274    -  CDS            AmpR: β-lactamase; bla; confers resistance to ampicillin, carbenicillin, and related antibiotics
   3275..3379    -  promoter       AmpR promoter: bla
   3438..3490    -  misc_feature   bom (fragment): basis of mobility region from pBR322
   3645..4024    +  enhancer       CMV enhancer: human cytomegalovirus immediate early enhancer
   4025..4224    +  promoter       CMV promoter: human cytomegalovirus (CMV) immediate early promoter
   4242..4422    +  LTR            5' LTR (truncated): truncated 5' long terminal repeat (LTR) from HIV-1
   4469..4594    +  misc_feature   HIV-1 Ψ: packaging signal of human immunodeficiency virus type 1
   4578..4941    +  CDS            HIV-1 gag (fragment): gag protein from human immunodeficiency virus 1; gag
   5087..5320    +  misc_feature   RRE: The Rev response element (RRE) of HIV-1 allows for Rev-dependent mRNA export from the nucleus to the cytoplasm.
   5697..5797    +  CDS            Rev (fragment): human immunodeficiency virus 1 (HIV-1) Rev protein; rev; enhances nuclear export of unspliced and incompletely spliced viral mRNAs
   5801..5917    +  misc_feature   cPPT/CTS: central polypurine tract and central termination sequence of HIV-1
   5940..6243    +  enhancer       CMV enhancer: human cytomegalovirus immediate early enhancer
   6244..6447    +  promoter       CMV promoter: human cytomegalovirus (CMV) immediate early promoter
   6657..6959    +  CDS            PSENEN: PEN2_HUMAN - Also known as PEN2. Experimental evidence at protein level: Swiss-Prot protein existence level 1. Essential subunit of the gamma-secretase complex, an endoprotease complex that catalyzes the intramembrane cleavage of integral membrane proteins such as Notch receptors and APP (amyloid- beta precursor protein) (PubMed:12522139, PubMed:12763021, PubMed:12740439, PubMed:12679784, PubMed:24941111, PubMed:30598546, PubMed:30630874). The gamma-secretase complex plays a role in Notch and Wnt signaling cascades and regulation of downstream processes via its role in processing key regulator
   7046..7275    +  intron         chimeric intron: chimera between introns from adenovirus and immunoglobulin heavy chain genes
   7339..7449    +  CDS            nef (fragment): NEF_HV1Z2 - Experimental evidence at protein level: Swiss-Prot protein existence level 1. Extracellular Nef protein targets CD4(+) T-lymphocytes for apoptosis by interacting with CXCR4 surface receptors. From Human immunodeficiency virus type 1 group M subtype D (isolate Z2/CDC-Z34) (HIV-1).
   7452..8040    +  misc_feature   WPRE: woodchuck hepatitis virus posttranscriptional regulatory element
   8057..8125    +  CDS            nef (fragment): NEF_HV1Z2 - Experimental evidence at protein level: Swiss-Prot protein existence level 1. Extracellular Nef protein targets CD4(+) T-lymphocytes for apoptosis by interacting with CXCR4 surface receptors. From Human immunodeficiency virus type 1 group M subtype D (isolate Z2/CDC-Z34) (HIV-1).
   8127..8439    +  LTR            5' LTR (fragment): 5' long terminal repeat (LTR) from HIV-1
   8447..8627    +  LTR            5' LTR (truncated): truncated 5' long terminal repeat (LTR) from HIV-1
   8659..8883    +  polyA_signal   bGH poly(A) signal: bovine growth hormone polyadenylation signal
   8887..8908    +  promoter       SV40 promoter (fragment): SV40 enhancer and early promoter
   8929..122     +  rep_origin     f1 ori (across the origin) (sequence partly withheld): f1 bacteriophage origin of replication; arrow indicates direction of (+) strand synthesis
