[The description below was written by a language model from this plasmid's Addgene catalogue record and pLannotate feature annotations shown in this document.]
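Description:
pBoBi-hPEN2 D90A is a lentiviral transfer plasmid built on the pBoBi backbone for expressing a point mutant of human PEN2 (gene symbol PSENEN), a small essential subunit of the gamma-secretase complex. It is propagated in E. coli through a high-copy ColE1/pUC-type origin with ampicillin selection (AmpR), and it also carries an f1 origin. Outside the viral region, the backbone has an SV40 promoter/EM7 promoter–BleoR–SV40 poly(A) cassette, which could confer Zeocin/bleomycin resistance in bacterial or transfected mammalian cells. Because this cassette lies outside the LTRs, it would not be carried into transduced cells.

The viral genome is transcribed from a CMV enhancer/promoter fused to a truncated HIV-1 5' LTR, an arrangement typical of Tat-independent vector designs. This is followed by the Ψ packaging signal with a gag fragment, the RRE for Rev-dependent nuclear export, and the cPPT/CTS. An internal CMV enhancer/promoter drives the 303 bp PSENEN coding sequence. The catalogue record describes an N-terminal HA tag, although the feature table does not annotate one separately. Downstream lie a chimeric intron, a WPRE that enhances transcript expression, the 3' LTR region and a bGH polyadenylation signal. No selectable marker or fluorescent reporter is annotated within the LTR-flanked region.

The insert carries an alanine substitution at residue 90 (D90A). According to the record, this abolishes metformin binding at the C-terminus of PEN2, which faces the lysosome lumen. The construct is therefore suited to stable expression of a metformin-binding-deficient PEN2 in mammalian cells, for example for comparison with the wild-type protein when studying how low-dose metformin acts on the lysosomal AMPK pathway through PEN2.
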