Addgene plasmid #183641: pBoBi-hPEN2 D90A
Purpose: Lentiviral expression of a PEN2 mutant losing its binding affinity to metformin at the C-terminus (lysosome lumen).
Depositing lab: Sheng-cai Lin. Depositing organization: Xiamen University. Publication: Low-dose metformin targets the lysosomal AMPK pathway through PEN2. Ma T, Tian X, Zhang B, Li M, Wang Y, Yang C, Wu J, Wei X, Qu Q, Yu Y, Long S, Feng JW, Li C, Zhang C, Xie C, Wu Y, Xu Z, Chen J, Yu Y, Huang X, He Y, Yao L, Zhang L, Zhu M, Wang W, Wang ZC, Zhang M, Bao Y, Jia W, Lin SY, Ye Z, Piao HL, Deng X, Zhang CS, Lin SC. Nature. 2022 Mar;603(7899):159-165. doi: 10.1038/s41586-022-04431-8. Epub 2022 Feb 23. PubMed 35197629.
Backbone
  Vector backbone: pBoBi
  Backbone size w/o insert (bp): 8300
  Vector type: Lentiviral
Growth in bacteria
  Bacterial resistance: Ampicillin, 100 μg/mL
  Growth temperature: 37°C
  Growth strain: NEB Stable
  Copy number: High Copy
Gene/Insert
  Gene/Insert name: PEN2
  Species: H. sapiens (human)
  Insert size (bp): 303
  Mutation: residues 90 of PEN2 mutated to alanine
  Entrez Gene: PSENEN (a.k.a. ACNINV2, MDS033, MSTP064, PEN-2, PEN2)
  Promoter: CMV
  Tag / fusion protein: HA (N terminal on insert)
  Cloning method: Ligation Independent Cloning
Terms and licenses: Academic/Nonprofit Terms; Industry Terms: Not Available to Industry
How to cite: pBoBi-hPEN2 D90A was a gift from Sheng-cai Lin (Addgene plasmid # 183641 ; http://n2t.net/addgene:183641 ; RRID:Addgene_183641)
